>Addgene plasmid #157787 | pWM_12x601_20bpLinker | addgene full sequence | sequence record 357085 | Addgene NGS Result
TGTCACTGGGGAGTATTCAACCAAGTCATTCTGCGAATAGGATATCCGTCGTCCGAGTTGCTCTTGCCCC
GCATCTACACGGGATAATACTGCTCCACATAGCAGAACTTTGAAAGTGCTCATCATTGGAAAACGCTCTT
CAGGGCGAAAACTCTCAAGGATTTTACCGCTATTCAAGTCCAGTTCTATGTATCCCACTCGTGCCCCCAA
TTGGTCCTCTGCGTCTTTTACTTTCACGAGCGTTTCTGGGTGAGCAAAAACAGGAAGGCAAAATGCCGCA
AAAAAGGGAATAAGGGCGACACGGAAATGTTGAATACTCATACTCTTCCTTTTTCAATATTATTGAAGCA
TTTATCAGGGTTATTGTCTCATGAGCGGATATCTATTTGAATGTATTTAGAAAAATAAACAAATAGGGGA
ATTAAAAAAAAGCCCGCTCATTAGGCGGGCTACTAGTTTAACGCCATTCGCCATTCAGACTACGCAACTG
TTGGGAAGGGCGGTCAGTGCGGGCTTCTTCGCTATTACGCCAACTGGCGAAAGGGGGGTGTGCGGCAAGG
CGATTAAGTTGGGTAACGCCAGGATTTTCCCAGTCTCGTCGCTGTAAAACGACGGCAAGCCCGAATTCGA
GCTCGGTACCCGGGGATCCGATATCATGATAACTGGAGAATCCCGGTGCCGAGGCCGCTCAATTGGTCGT
AGACAGCTCTAGCACCGCTTAAACGCACGTACGCGCTGTCCCCCGCGTTTTAACCGCCAAGGGGATTACT
CCCTAGTCTCCAGGCACGTGTCAGATATATACATCCTGTTCATCCAGCTAGCTGGATAACTGGAGAATCC
CGGTGCCGAGGCCGCTCAATTGGTCGTAGACAGCTCTAGCACCGCTTAAACGCACGTACGCGCTGTCCCC
CGCGTTTTAACCGCCAAGGGGATTACTCCCTAGTCTCCAGGCACGTGTCAGATATATACATCCTGTTCAT
CCATCTAGCTGGATAACTGGAGAATCCCGGTGCCGAGGCCGCTCAATTGGTCGTAGACAGCTCTAGCACC
GCTTAAACGCACGTACGCGCTGTCCCCCGCGTTTTAACCGCCAAGGGGATTACTCCCTAGTCTCCAGGCA
CGTGTCAGATATATACATCCTGTTCATCCATCTAGCTGGATAACTGGAGAATCCCGGTGCCGAGGCCGCT
CAATTGGTCGTAGACAGCTCTAGCACCGCTTAAACGCACGTACGCGCTGTCCCCCGCGTTTTAACCGCCA
AGGGGATTACTCCCTAGTCTCCAGGCACGTGTCAGATATATACATCCTGTTCATCCATCTAGCTGGATAA
CTGGAGAATCCCGGTGCCGAGGCCGCTCAATTGGTCGTAGACAGCTCTAGCACCGCTTAAACGCACGTAC
GCGCTGTCCCCCGCGTTTTAACCGCCAAGGGGATTACTCCCTAGTCTCCAGGCACGTGTCAGATATATAC
ATCCTGTTCATCCATCTAGCTGGATAACTGGAGAATCCCGGTGCCGAGGCCGCTCAATTGGTCGTAGACA
GCTCTAGCACCGCTTAAACGCACGTACGCGCTGTCCCCCGCGTTTTAACCGCCAAGGGGATTACTCCCTA
GTCTCCAGGCACGTGTCAGATATATACATCCTGTTCATCCATCTAGCTGGATAACTGGAGAATCCCGGTG
CCGAGGCCGCTCAATTGGTCGTAGACAGCTCTAGCACCGCTTAAACGCACGTACGCGCTGTCCCCCGCGT
TTTAACCGCCAAGGGGATTACTCCCTAGTCTCCAGGCACGTGTCAGATATATACATCCTGTTCATCCATC
TAGCTGGATAACTGGAGAATCCCGGTGCCGAGGCCGCTCAATTGGTCGTAGACAGCTCTAGCACCGCTTA
AACGCACGTACGCGCTGTCCCCCGCGTTTTAACCGCCAAGGGGATTACTCCCTAGTCTCCAGGCACGTGT
CAGATATATACATCCTGTTCATCCATCTAGCTGGATAACTGGAGAATCCCGGTGCCGAGGCCGCTCAATT
GGTCGTAGACAGCTCTAGCACCGCTTAAACGCACGTACGCGCTGTCCCCCGCGTTTTAACCGCCAAGGGG
ATTACTCCCTAGTCTCCAGGCACGTGTCAGATATATACATCCTGTTCATCCATCTAGCTGGATAACTGGA
GAATCCCGGTGCCGAGGCCGCTCAATTGGTCGTAGACAGCTCTAGCACCGCTTAAACGCACGTACGCGCT
GTCCCCCGCGTTTTAACCGCCAAGGGGATTACTCCCTAGTCTCCAGGCACGTGTCAGATATATACATCCT
GTTCATCCATCTAGCTGGATAACTGGAGAATCCCGGTGCCGAGGCCGCTCAATTGGTCGTAGACAGCTCT
AGCACCGCTTAAACGCACGTACGCGCTGTCCCCCGCGTTTTAACCGCCAAGGGGATTACTCCCTAGTCTC
CAGGCACGTGTCAGATATATACATCCTGTTCATCCATCTAGATGGATAACTGGAGAATCCCGGTGCCGAG
GCCGCTCAATTGGTCGTAGACAGCTCTAGCACCGCTTAAACGCACGTACGCGCTGTCCCCCGCGTTTTAA
CCGCCAAGGGGATTACTCCCTAGTCTCCAGGCACGTGTCAGATATATACATCCTGTTCATCATGATATCA
AGCTTGGGCGTAATCATAGTCATAGCTGTTTCCTGTGTGAAATTGTTATCCGCTCACAATTCCACACAAC
ATACGAGCCGGCAGCATAAAGTGTAAAGCCTGGGGTGCCTAATGAGTGAGCTAACTCACATTAATCAATT
CAGGAACCGTAAAAAGGCCGCGTTGCTGGCGTTTTTCCATAGGCTCCGCCCCCCTGACGAGCATCACAAA
AATCGACGCTCAAGTCAGAGGTGGCGAAACCCGACAGGACTATAAAGATACCAGGCGTTTCCCCCTGGAA
GCTCCCTCGTGCGCTCTCCTGTTCCGACCCTGCCGCTTACCGGATACCTGTCCGCCTTTCTCGATATCGG
AACGTGGCGCTTTCTCATAGCTCACGCTGTAGGTATCTCAGTTCGGTGTAGGTCGTTCGCTCCAAGCTGG
GCTGTGTGCACGAACCCCCCGTTCAGCCCGACCGCTGCGCCTTATCCGGTAACTATCGTCTTGAGTCCAA
CCCGGTAAGACACGACTTATCGCCACTGGCAGCAGCCACTGGTAACAGGATTAGCAGAGCGAGGTATGTA
GGCGGTGCTACAGAGTTCTTGAAGTGGTGGCCGATATCCGGCTACACTAGAAGAACAGTATTTGGTATCT
GCGCTCTGCTGAAGCCAGTTACCTTCGGAAAAAGAGTTGGTAGCTCTTGATCCGGCAAACATACCACCGC
TGGTAGCGGTGGTTTTTTTGTTTGCAAGCAGCAGATTACGCGCAGAAAAAAAGGATCTCAAGAAGATCCT
TTGATCTTTTCTACTCGGTCCGTCCAAAAAAAAAGGCTCCAAAAGGAGCCTTTAATGATATCGGTTTACC
AATGCTTAATCAGTGAAGCCCCTATTTCAGCAATCTGTCTATTTCGTTCGTCCATAGTTGCCTGACTACC
CGTCGTGTAGATAACTACGATACGGGAAGGCTTACCATCTGGTCCAAGTGCGGCAATGATACCCCGTGAA
CCACGCTCTCCTGCCCCAGATTTATCAGCAATAAACCAGCCAGCAGGAAGTGCCGAACGCAGTAGTGGTC
CTGCAACTTTATCCGCTTCAAGCCAGTCTATTAATTGTTGCCGTGAAGCCAGAGTAAGTAGTTCGCCAGA
TATCAGTTTGCGTAATGTTGTTGCCATTGCCGCAGGCATTGTGGTGTCTCGCTCGTCGTTTGGTATGGCT
TCATTCAGTTCTGGTTCCCAACGGTCAAGGCGAGTTACATGGTCTCCCATATTGTGCAAAAAAGCGGTTA
ATTCCTTCGGTCCACCGATGGTTGTCAGAAGTAAGTTCGCCGCAGTGTTATCACTCATCGTTATGGCGGC
ACTACATAATTCTCTTACCGTCATTCCGTCCGTAAGGTGCTTTTC
Features (pLannotate 1.2.2; 9 found; start..end, strand, type, name):
    322..413     -  promoter       AmpR promoter: bla
    461..619     -  CDS            lacZ (fragment): BGAL_ECOLI - Experimental evidence at protein level: Swiss-Prot protein existence level 1. From Escherichia coli (strain K12).
    623..649     +  misc_feature   MCS (fragment): pUC18/19 multiple cloning site
   2703..2719    -  protein_bind   lac operator: The lac repressor binds to the lac operator to inhibit transcription in E. coli. This inhibition can be relieved by adding lactose or isopropyl-β-D-thiogalactopyranoside (IPTG). lac repressor encoded by lacI
   2727..2757    -  promoter       lac promoter: promoter for the E. coli lac operon
   2772..2793    -  protein_bind   CAP binding site: CAP binding activates transcription in the presence of cAMP. E. coli catabolite activator protein
   2834..3421    -  rep_origin     ori: high-copy-number ColE1/pMB1/pBR322/pUC origin of replication
   3453..3495    -  terminator     fd terminator (fragment): central terminator from bacteriophage fd (Otsuka and Kunisawa, 1982)
   3499..321     -  CDS            bla (across the origin): BLAT_ECOLX - Experimental evidence at protein level: Swiss-Prot protein existence level 1. TEM-type are the most prevalent beta-lactamases in enterobacteria; they hydrolyze the beta-lactam bond in susceptible beta-lactam antibiotics, thus conferring resistance to penicillins and cephalosporins. TEM-3 and TEM-4 are capable of hydrolyzing cefotaxime and ceftazidime. TEM-5 is capable of hydrolyzing ceftazidime. TEM-6 is capable of hydrolyzing ceftazidime and aztreonam. TEM-8/CAZ-2, TEM- 16/CAZ-7 and TEM-24/CAZ-6 are markedly active against ceftazidime. IRT- 4 shows resistance to beta-lactamase in
