[The description below was written by a language model from this plasmid's Addgene catalogue record and pLannotate feature annotations shown in this document.]
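Description:
pWM_12x601_20bpLinker is a small (about 4.0 kb) pUC-derived bacterial plasmid that serves as a DNA source for in vitro chromatin reconstitution rather than for expressing a protein, despite being catalogued as a bacterial expression vector. It is propagated in E. coli through a high-copy ColE1/pUC-type origin and selected with ampicillin via the bla (TEM beta-lactamase) gene and its native promoter. The depositor notes that yields are only medium despite the high-copy origin, and that the plasmid is occasionally unstable in dam-/dcm- strains, which is not surprising for a highly repetitive insert.

The payload is a synthetic insert of roughly 2 kb, described as twelve tandem copies of the "601" sequence separated by 20 bp linkers. The 601 sequence is the widely used strong nucleosome-positioning element, so an array of this kind directs histone octamers to regularly spaced positions. The insert was cloned by restriction sites (BamHI/HindIII and HindIII, retained) into the pUC-style polylinker. The automated annotation does not label the array itself; it corresponds to the unannotated stretch between the multiple cloning site fragment with its adjoining lacZ alpha fragment and the lac operator, lac promoter and CAP binding site. These lac elements are backbone remnants and have no stated role here.

According to the record, EcoRV digestion releases the 12x601 array and also yields backbone-derived fragments that act as carrier DNA, taking up excess histones and so preventing overassembly of nucleosomes on the array. The resulting defined dodecameric nucleosome arrays were used in work on the phase separation behaviour of chromatin, where linker length is an experimental variable.
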