Addgene plasmid #157787: pWM_12x601_20bpLinker
Purpose: EcoRV digestion produces 12x601 chromatin assembly construct with 20 bp linker lengths in addition to carrier DNA that prevents overassembly of nucleosomes
Depositing lab: Michael Rosen. Depositing organization: University of Texas Southwestern Medical Center. Publication: Organization of Chromatin by Intrinsic and Regulated Phase Separation. Gibson BA, Doolittle LK, Schneider MWG, Jensen LE, Gamarra N, Henry L, Gerlich DW, Redding S, Rosen MK. Cell. 2019 Oct 3;179(2):470-484.e21. doi: 10.1016/j.cell.2019.08.037. Epub 2019 Sep 19. PubMed 31543265.
Backbone
  Vector backbone: pWM
  Vector type: Bacterial Expression
Growth in bacteria
  Bacterial resistance: Ampicillin, 100 μg/mL
  Growth temperature: 37°C
  Growth strain: DH5alpha
  Copy number: High Copy
Gene/Insert
  Gene/Insert name: 12x601_20bp linker
  Species: Synthetic
  Insert size (bp): 2022
  Cloning method: Restriction Enzyme; 5′ cloning site BamHI/HindIII (not destroyed); 3′ cloning site HindIII (not destroyed)
  Sequencing primers: 5′ AGCCCGCTCATTAGGCGGGCTAC; 3′ AGCGGATAACAATTTCACACAGG
Terms and licenses: Academic/Nonprofit Terms; Industry Terms: Not Available to Industry
Depositor comments: occasional plasmid instability in dam-/dcm- strains High copy plasmid (pUC-based, but medium yield)
How to cite: pWM_12x601_20bpLinker was a gift from Michael Rosen (Addgene plasmid # 157787 ; http://n2t.net/addgene:157787 ; RRID:Addgene_157787)
